>Addgene plasmid #239596 | AAV-U6-sgPlxnb2-CRISPRa-3-EF1a-LibVec | addgene full sequence | sequence record 478287 | Addgene NGS Result
CCTGCAGGCAGCTGCGCGCTCGCTCGCTCACTGAGGCCGCCCGGGCGTCGGGCGACCTTTGGTCGCCCGG
CCTCAGTGAGCGAGCGAGCGCGCAGAGAGGGAGTGGCCAACTCCATCACTAGGGGTTCCTGCGGCCCCCG
TTAGAGGGCCTATTTCCCATGATTCCTTCATATTTGCATATACGATACAAGGCTGTTAGAGAGATAATTA
GAATTAATTTGACTGTAAACACAAAGATATTAGTACAAAATACGTGACGTAGAAAGTAATAATTTCTTGG
GTAGTTTGCAGTTTTAAAATTATGTTTTAAAATGGACTATCATATGCTTACCGTAACTTGAAAGTATTTC
GATTTCTTGGCTTTATATATCTTGTGGAAAGGACGAAACACCGGGAAACGCGGGGTACGCTAGTTTTAGA
GCTAGAAATAGCAAGTTAAAATAAGGCTAGTCCGTTATCAACTTGAAAAAGTGGCACCGAGTCGGTGCTT
TTTTTAATGCAAAGATGGATAAAGTTTTAAACAGAGAGGAATCTTTGCAGCTAATGGACCTTCTAGGTCT
TGAAAGGAGTGGGAATTGGCTCCGGTGCCCGTCAGTGGGCAGAGCGCACATCGCCCACAGTCCCCGAGAA
GTTGGGGGGAGGGGTCGGCAATTGAACCGGTGCCTAGAGAAGGTGGCGCGGGGTAAACTGGGAAAGTGAT
GTCGTGTACTGGCTCCGCCTTTTTCCCGAGGGTGGGGGAGAACCGTATATAAGTGCAGTAGTCGCCGTGA
ACGTTCTTTTTCGCAACGGGTTTGCCGCCAGAACACAGGTAAGTGCCGTGTGTGGTTCCCGCGGGCCTGG
CCTCTTTACGGGTTATGGCCCTTGCGTGCCTTGAATTACTTCCACCTGGCTGCAGTACGTGATTCTTGAT
CCCGAGCTTCGGGTTGGAAGTGGGTGGGAGAGTTCGAGGCCTTGCGCTTAAGGAGCCCCTTCGCCTCGTG
CTTGAGTTGAGGCCTGGCCTGGGCGCTGGGGCCGCCGCGTGCGAATCTGGTGGCACCTTCGCGCCTGTCT
CGCTGCTTTCGATAAGTCTCTAGCCATTTAAAATTTTTGATGACCTGCTGCGACGCTTTTTTTCTGGCAA
GATAGTCTTGTAAATGCGGGCCAAGATCTGCACACTGGTATTTCGGTTTTTGGGGCCGCGGGCGGCGACG
GGGCCCGTGCGTCCCAGCGCACATGTTCGGCGAGGCGGGGCCTGCGAGCGCGGCCACCGAGAATCGGACG
GGGGTAGTCTCAAGCTGGCCGGCCTGCTCTGGTGCCTGGCCTCGCGCCGCCGTGTATCGCCCCGCCCTGG
GCGGCAAGGCTGGCCCGGTCGGCACCAGTTGCGTGAGCGGAAAGATGGCCGCTTCCCGGCCCTGCTGCAG
GGAGCTCAAAATGGAGGACGCGGCGCTCGGGAGAGCGGGCGGGTGAGTCACCCACACAAAGGAAAAGGGC
CTTTCCGTCCTCAGCCGTCGCTTCATGTGACTCCACGGAGTACCGGGCGCCGTCCAGGCACCTCGATTAG
TTCTCGAGCTTTTGGAGTACGTCGTCTTTAGGTTGGGGGGAGGGGTTTTATGCGATGGAGTTTCCCCACA
CTGAGTGGGTGGAGACTGAAGTTAGGCCAGCTTGGCACTTGATGTAATTCTCCTTGGAATTTGCCCTTTT
TGAGTTTGGATCTTGGTTCATTCTCAAGCCTCAGACAGTGGTTCAAAGTTTTTTTCTTCCATTTCAGGTG
TCGTGAGCGGCCGCTCGAGATGGTGAGCAAGGGCGAGGAGCTGTTCACCGGGGTGGTGCCCATCCTGGTC
GAGCTGGACGGCGACGTAAACGGCCACAAGTTCAGCGTGTCCGGCGAGGGCGAGGGCGATGCCACCTACG
GCAAGCTGACCCTGAAGTTCATCTGCACCACCGGCAAGCTGCCCGTGCCCTGGCCCACCCTCGTGACCAC
CCTGACCTACGGCGTGCAGTGCTTCAGCCGCTACCCCGACCACATGAAGCAGCACGACTTCTTCAAGTCC
GCCATGCCCGAAGGCTACGTCCAGGAGCGCACCATCTTCTTCAAGGACGACGGCAACTACAAGACCCGCG
CCGAGGTGAAGTTCGAGGGCGACACCCTGGTGAACCGCATCGAGCTGAAGGGCATCGACTTCAAGGAGGA
CGGCAACATCCTGGGGCACAAGCTGGAGTACAACTACAACAGCCACAACGTCTATATCATGGCCGACAAG
CAGAAGAACGGCATCAAGGTGAACTTCAAGATCCGCCACAACATCGAGGACGGCAGCGTGCAGCTCGCCG
ACCACTACCAGCAGAACACCCCCATCGGCGACGGCCCCGTGCTGCTGCCCGACAACCACTACCTGAGCAC
CCAGTCCGCCCTGAGCAAAGACCCCAACGAGAAGCGCGATCACATGGTCCTGCTGGAGTTCGTGACCGCC
GCCGGGATCACTCTCGGCATGGACGAGCTGTACAAGTAAGAGCGCACCCGTCCGAGCTAAGGCGCGCCAT
ACATGCATGGTGTACAAGTAATCTAGAGGGCCCTATTCTATAGTGTCACCTAAATGCTAGAGCTCGCTGA
TCAGCCTCGACTGTGCCTTCTAGTTGCCAGCCATCTGTTGTTTGCCCCTCCCCCGTGCCTTCCTTGACCC
TGGAAGGTGCCACTCCCACTGTCCTTTCCTAATAAAATGAGGAAATTGCATCGCATTGTCTGAGTAGGTG
TCATTCTATTCTGGGGGGTGGGGTGGGGCAGGACAGCAAGGGGGAGGATTGGGAAGACAATAGCAGGCAT
GCTGGGGATGCGGTGGGCTCTATGGCTTCTGAGGCGGGGCCGCAGGAACCCCTAGTGATGGAGTTGGCCA
CTCCCTCTCTGCGCGCTCGCTCGCTCACTGAGGCCGGGCGACCAAAGGTCGCCCGACGCCCGGGCTTTGC
CCGGGCGGCCTCAGTGAGCGAGCGAGCGCGCAGCTGCCTGCAGGGGCGCCTGATGCGGTATTTTCTCCTT
ACGCATCTGTGCGGTATTTCACACCGCATA
[95 nt withheld, positions 3041-3135]
T
[46 nt withheld, positions 3137-3182]
C
[141 nt withheld, positions 3184-3324]
CCTTTGACGTTGGAGTCCACGTTCTTT
[37 nt withheld, positions 3352-3388]
ACTCTATCTCGGGCTATTCTTTTGATTTATAAGGGATTTTGCCGATTTCGGTCTATTGGTTAAAAAATGA
GCTGATTTAACAAAAATTTAACGCGAATTTTAACAAAATATTAACGTTTACAATTTTATGGTGCACTCTC
AGTACAATCTGCTCTGATGCCGCATAGTTAAGCCAGCCCCGACACCCGCCAACACCCGCTGACGCGCCCT
GACGGGCTTGTCTGCTCCCGGCATCCGCTTACAGACAAGCTGTGACCTTCTCCGGGAGCTGCATGTGTCA
GAGGTTTTCACCGTCATCACCGAAACGCGCGATACGAAAGGGCCTCGTGATACGCCTATTTTTATAGGTT
AATGTCATGATAATAATGGTTTCTTAGACGTCAGGTGGCACTTTTCGGGGAAATGTGCGCGGAACCCCTA
TTTGTTTATTTTTCTAAATACATTCAAATATGTATCCGCTCATGAGACAATAACCCTGATAAATGCTTCA
ATAATATTGAAAAAGGAAGAGTATGAGTATTCAACATTTCCGTGTCGCCCTTATTCCCTTTTTTGCGGCA
TTTTGCCTTCCTGTTTTTGCTCACCCAGAAACGCTGGTGAAAGTAAAAGATGCTGAAGATCAGTTGGGTG
CACGAGTGGGTTACATCGAACTGGATCTCAACAGCGGTAAGATCCTTGAGAGTTTTCGCCCCGAAGAACG
TTTTCCAATGATGAGCACTTTTAAAGTTCTGCTATGTGGCGCGGTATTATCCCGTATTGACGCCGGGCAA
GAGCAACTCGGTCGCCGCATACACTATTCTCAGAATGACTTGGTTGAGTACTCACCAGTCACAGAAAAGC
ATCTTACGGATGGCATGACAGTAAGAGAATTATGCAGTGCTGCCATAACCATGAGTGATAACACTGCGGC
CAACTTACTTCTGACAACGATCGGAGGACCGAAGGAGCTAACCGCTTTTTTGCACAACATGGGGGATCAT
GTAACTCGCCTTGATCGTTGGGAACCGGAGCTGAATGAAGCCATACCAAACGACGAGCGTGACACCACGA
TGCCTGTAGCAATGGCAACAACGTTGCGCAAACTATTAACTGGCGAACTACTTACTCTAGCTTCCCGGCA
ACAATTAATAGACTGGATGGAGGCGGATAAAGTTGCAGGACCACTTCTGCGCTCGGCCCTTCCGGCTGGC
TGGTTTATTGCTGATAAATCTGGAGCCGGTGAGCGTGGGTCTCGCGGTATCATTGCAGCACTGGGGCCAG
ATGGTAAGCCCTCCCGTATCGTAGTTATCTACACGACGGGGAGTCAGGCAACTATGGATGAACGAAATAG
ACAGATCGCTGAGATAGGTGCCTCACTGATTAAGCATTGGTAACTGTCAGACCAAGTTTACTCATATATA
CTTTAGATTGATTTAAAACTTCATTTTTAATTTAAAAGGATCTAGGTGAAGATCCTTTTTGATAATCTCA
TGACCAAAATCCCTTAACGTGAGTTTTCGTTCCACTGAGCGTCAGACCCCGTAGAAAAGATCAAAGGATC
TTCTTGAGATCCTTTTTTTCTGCGCGTAATCTGCTGCTTGCAAACAAAAAAACCACCGCTACCAGCGGTG
GTTTGTTTGCCGGATCAAGAGCTACCAACTCTTTTTCCGAAGGTAACTGGCTTCAGCAGAGCGCAGATAC
CAAATACTGTTCTTCTAGTGTAGCCGTAGTTAGGCCACCACTTCAAGAACTCTGTAGCACCGCCTACATA
CCTCGCTCTGCTAATCCTGTTACCAGTGGCTGCTGCCAGTGGCGATAAGTCGTGTCTTACCGGGTTGGAC
TCAAGACGATAGTTACCGGATAAGGCGCAGCGGTCGGGCTGAACGGGGGGTTCGTGCACACAGCCCAGCT
TGGAGCGAACGACCTACACCGAACTGAGATACCTACAGCGTGAGCTATGAGAAAGCGCCACGCTTCCCGA
AGGGAGAAAGGCGGACAGGTATCCGGTAAGCGGCAGGGTCGGAACAGGAGAGCGCACGAGGGAGCTTCCA
GGGGGAAACGCCTGGTATCTTTATAGTCCTGTCGGGTTTCGCCACCTCTGACTTGAGCGTCGATTTTTGT
GATGCTCGTCAGGGGGGCGGAGCCTATGGAAAAACGCCAGCAACGCGGCCTTTTTACGGTTCCTGGCCTT
TTGCTGGCCTTTTGCTCACATGT
Features (pLannotate 1.2.2; 17 found; start..end, strand, type, name):
     12..39      +  repeat_region  AAV2 ITR (fragment): inverted terminal repeat of adeno-associated virus serotype 2 inverted
     68..95      +  repeat_region  AAV2 ITR (fragment): inverted terminal repeat of adeno-associated virus serotype 2 inverted
    144..384     +  promoter       U6 promoter: RNA polymerase III promoter for human U6 snRNA
    413..488     +  misc_RNA       gRNA scaffold: guide RNA scaffold for the Streptococcus pyogenes CRISPR/Cas9 system
    505..571     +  CDS            small t antigen (fragment): SV40 (simian virus 40) small t antigen
    578..1756    +  promoter       EF-1α promoter: strong constitutive promoter for human elongation factor EF-1α
   1770..2489    +  CDS            EGFP: the original enhanced GFP (Yang et al., 1996) mammalian codon-optimized
   2557..2575    -  promoter       SP6 promoter: promoter for bacteriophage SP6 RNA polymerase
   2601..2825    +  polyA_signal   bGH poly(A) signal: bovine growth hormone polyadenylation signal
   2844..2984    +  repeat_region  AAV2 ITR: inverted terminal repeat of adeno-associated virus serotype 2 inverted
   2989..3040    -  misc_feature   bom (fragment): basis of mobility region from pBR322
   3059..3514    +  rep_origin     f1 ori (sequence partly withheld): f1 bacteriophage origin of replication; arrow indicates direction of (+) strand synthesis
   3515..3564    -  misc_feature   bom (fragment): basis of mobility region from pBR322
   3666..3700    -  CDS            rop (fragment): Rop protein, which maintains plasmids at low copy number; rop
   3796..3900    +  promoter       AmpR promoter: bla
   3901..4761    +  CDS            AmpR: β-lactamase; bla; confers resistance to ampicillin, carbenicillin, and related antibiotics
   4932..5520    +  rep_origin     ori: high-copy-number ColE1/pMB1/pBR322/pUC origin of replication
