[The description below was written by a language model from this plasmid's Addgene catalogue record and pLannotate feature annotations shown in this document.]
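Description:
AAV-U6-sgPlxnb2-CRISPRa-3-EF1a-LibVec is an AAV transfer plasmid for mammalian expression that delivers a single guide RNA designed to raise expression of mouse Plxnb2 (plexin-B2) by CRISPR activation. It is the third of the CRISPRa guides made against this gene, cloned by Golden Gate assembly into the AAV-U6-sgRNA-EF1a-LibVec backbone. In bacteria it is maintained through a high-copy ColE1/pUC-type origin and selected with ampicillin via the AmpR (β-lactamase) cassette. An f1 phage origin is also present in the backbone.

The payload lies between AAV2 inverted terminal repeats, which allow the intervening DNA to be packaged into recombinant AAV particles. The right-hand ITR is annotated in full, whereas the left one is detected only as short fragments in the sequencing result. Within this region, a human U6 RNA polymerase III promoter drives the Plxnb2-targeting spacer fused to a Streptococcus pyogenes Cas9 guide RNA scaffold. Downstream, a separate EF-1α promoter drives EGFP, terminated by a bovine growth hormone polyadenylation signal, so transduced cells can be identified or sorted by fluorescence. A short fragment matching SV40 small t antigen sits between the two cassettes, and its function is not stated.

The plasmid encodes no Cas9 or activator protein, so the CRISPRa effector must be supplied separately by the target cells or animal. The associated publication concerns in vivo interaction screening of liver-derived factors affecting metastasis. The catalogue's size fields are inconsistent: the backbone size is listed as larger than the total vector size, and the sequenced record is about 5.6 kb.
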