Addgene plasmid #239596: AAV-U6-sgPlxnb2-CRISPRa-3-EF1a-LibVec
Purpose: expresses guide#3 to boost the expression of mouse Plxnb2, via CRISPRa
Depositing lab: Andreas Moor. Depositing organization: ETH Zurich (Swiss Federal Institute of Technology). Publication: In vivo interaction screening reveals liver-derived constraints to metastasis. Borrelli C, Roberts M, Eletto D, Hussherr MD, Fazilaty H, Valenta T, Lafzi A, Kretz JA, Guido Vinzoni E, Karakatsani A, Adivarahan S, Mannhart A, Kimura S, Meijs A, Baccouche Mhamedi F, Acar IE, Handler K, Ficht X, Platt RJ, Piscuoglio S, Moor AE. Nature. 2024 Aug;632(8024):411-418. doi: 10.1038/s41586-024-07715-3. Epub 2024 Jul 24. PubMed 39048831.
Backbone
  Vector backbone: AAV-U6-sgRNA-EF1a-LibVec
  Backbone manufacturer: D Eletto
  Backbone size w/o insert (bp): 7453
  Total vector size (bp): 5592
  Vector type: Mammalian Expression, AAV
  Selectable markers: EGFP
Growth in bacteria
  Bacterial resistance: Ampicillin, 100 μg/mL
  Growth temperature: 37°C
  Growth strain: NEB Stable
  Copy number: High Copy
Gene/Insert
  Gene/Insert name: Plxnb2
  gRNA/shRNA sequence: sgPlxnb2-CRISPRa-3: gggaaacgcggggtacgcta
  Species: M. musculus (mouse)
  Entrez Gene: Plxnb2 (a.k.a. Debt, plexin-B2)
  Promoter: hU6
  Cloning method: Golden Gate
  Sequencing primers: 5′ hU6-f: 5' GAGGGCCTATTTCCCATGATT 3'
Terms and licenses: Academic/Nonprofit Terms; Industry Terms: Not Available to Industry
How to cite: AAV-U6-sgPlxnb2-CRISPRa-3-EF1a-LibVec was a gift from Andreas Moor (Addgene plasmid # 239596 ; http://n2t.net/addgene:239596 ; RRID:Addgene_239596)
